Addgene plasmid #137680: pHM018Env
Purpose: Express HIV Env which is isolated a from IRB approved HIV infected patient samples from Singapore and cloned into expression vector (pcDNA 3.1)
Depositing lab: Anjali Joshi. Depositing organization: Texas Tech University Health Sciences Center El Paso. Publication: HIV-1 subtype CRF01_AE and B differ in utilization of low levels of CCR5, Maraviroc susceptibility and potential N-glycosylation sites. Joshi A, Cox EK, Sedano MJ, Punke EB, Lee RT, Maurer-Stroh S, Kaur P, Ng OT, Garg H. Virology. 2017 Dec;512:222-233. doi: 10.1016/j.virol.2017.09.026. Epub 2017 Oct 9. PubMed 29020646.
Backbone
  Vector backbone: pcDNA3.1D/V5-His-TOPO
  Backbone manufacturer: Invitrogen
  Vector type: Mammalian Expression
  Selectable markers: Neomycin (select with G418)
Growth in bacteria
  Bacterial resistance: Ampicillin, 100 μg/mL
  Growth temperature: 37°C
  Growth strain: DH5alpha
  Copy number: High Copy
Gene/Insert
  Gene/Insert name: HIV-1 Envelope Glycoprotein
  Species: HIV-1
  Insert size (bp): 2565
  GenBank ID: KY213730.1
  Cloning method: TOPO Cloning
Terms and licenses: Academic/Nonprofit Terms; Industry Terms: Not Available to Industry
Depositor comments: HIV-1 infected Patient Samples from Singapore, reverse transcribed RNA cloned into expression vector
How to cite: pHM018Env was a gift from Anjali Joshi (Addgene plasmid # 137680 ; http://n2t.net/addgene:137680 ; RRID:Addgene_137680)
