[The description below was written by a language model from this plasmid's Addgene catalogue record and pLannotate feature annotations shown in this document.]
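Description:
pHM018Env is a mammalian expression plasmid built on the Invitrogen pcDNA3.1D/V5-His-TOPO backbone that carries a patient-derived HIV-1 envelope glycoprotein gene. The insert, recorded as about 2.6 kb, was obtained by reverse transcription of viral RNA from an HIV-1-infected patient sample from Singapore and introduced by TOPO cloning. In the 8,459-nt sequenced plasmid, the full env open reading frame lies downstream of the human CMV immediate-early enhancer and promoter, with a T7 promoter in between, and is followed by the bovine growth hormone polyadenylation signal. The annotation also detects short fragments of tat upstream and nef downstream of env. This suggests the amplified region extends slightly beyond the env coding sequence into neighbouring viral sequence. A backbone V5 epitope tag is annotated after the nef fragment, but the record does not indicate that it is fused in frame to Env.

In E. coli the plasmid is maintained at high copy through a ColE1/pUC-type origin and selected with ampicillin via β-lactamase; an f1 origin is also present. For mammalian cells, an SV40 early promoter drives the neomycin phosphotransferase gene with an SV40 poly(A) signal, allowing G418 selection of stable transfectants. The remaining small hits (lac promoter/operator, lacI, ble, bom and 5' LTR fragments) appear to be backbone remnants or partial matches rather than functional parts.

The stated purpose is expression of a primary-isolate Env. The associated publication compared subtype CRF01_AE and B envelopes for use of low CCR5 levels, Maraviroc susceptibility and potential N-glycosylation sites. The record does not state which subtype this particular clone represents.
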