Features (pLannotate 1.2.2; 23 found; start..end, strand, type, name):
     28..80      -  misc_feature   bom (fragment): basis of mobility region from pBR322
    235..614     +  enhancer       CMV enhancer: human cytomegalovirus immediate early enhancer
    615..818     +  promoter       CMV promoter: human cytomegalovirus (CMV) immediate early promoter
    814..847     +  LTR            5' LTR (truncated) (fragment): truncated 5' long terminal repeat (LTR) from HIV-1
    863..881     +  promoter       T7 promoter: promoter for bacteriophage T7 RNA polymerase
    927..1037    +  CDS            tat (fragment): TAT_HV1Z2 - Experimental evidence at protein level: Swiss-Prot protein existence level 1. Extracellular circulating Tat can be endocytosed by surrounding uninfected cells via the binding to several surface receptors such as CD26, CXCR4, heparan sulfate proteoglycans (HSPG) or LDLR. Neurons are rarely infected, but they internalize Tat via their LDLR. Through its interaction with nuclear HATs, Tat is potentially able to control the acetylation-dependent cellular gene expression. Modulates the expression of many cellular genes involved in cell survival, proliferation or in coding for cytokines o
   1213..3774    +  CDS            env: ENV_HV1S3 - Experimental evidence at protein level: Swiss-Prot protein existence level 1. [Transmembrane protein gp41]: Acts as a class I viral fusion protein. Under the current model, the protein has at least 3 conformational states: pre-fusion native state, pre-hairpin intermediate state, and post-fusion hairpin state. During fusion of viral and target intracellular membranes, the coiled coil regions (heptad repeats) assume a trimer-of-hairpins structure, positioning the fusion peptide in close proximity to the C-terminal region of the ectodomain. The formation of this structure appears to d
   3779..3874    +  CDS            nef (fragment): NEF_HV1Z2 - Experimental evidence at protein level: Swiss-Prot protein existence level 1. Extracellular Nef protein targets CD4(+) T-lymphocytes for apoptosis by interacting with CXCR4 surface receptors. From Human immunodeficiency virus type 1 group M subtype D (isolate Z2/CDC-Z34) (HIV-1).
   3957..3998    +  CDS            V5 tag: epitope tag from simian virus 5
   4054..4278    +  polyA_signal   bGH poly(A) signal: bovine growth hormone polyadenylation signal
   4282..4303    +  promoter       SV40 promoter (fragment): SV40 enhancer and early promoter
   4324..4752    +  rep_origin     f1 ori (sequence partly withheld): f1 bacteriophage origin of replication; arrow indicates direction of (+) strand synthesis
   4766..5095    +  promoter       SV40 promoter: SV40 enhancer and early promoter
   5162..5953    +  CDS            neo: KKA2_KLEPN - Also known as kan, nptII. Experimental evidence at protein level: Swiss-Prot protein existence level 1. Resistance to kanamycin, neomycin, paromomycin, ribostamycin, butirosin and gentamicin B. From Klebsiella pneumoniae.
   5979..6137    +  CDS            ble (fragment): BLE_KLEPN - Experimental evidence at protein level: Swiss-Prot protein existence level 1. Binding protein with a strong affinity to the bleomycin family of antibiotics. Binds to CL990; an antimitotic-antibiotic compound. From Klebsiella pneumoniae.
   6132..6253    +  polyA_signal   SV40 poly(A) signal: SV40 polyadenylation signal
   6326..6342    -  protein_bind   lac operator: The lac repressor binds to the lac operator to inhibit transcription in E. coli. This inhibition can be relieved by adding lactose or isopropyl-β-D-thiogalactopyranoside (IPTG). lac repressor encoded by lacI
   6350..6380    -  promoter       lac promoter: promoter for the E. coli lac operon
   6395..6416    -  protein_bind   CAP binding site: CAP binding activates transcription in the presence of cAMP. E. coli catabolite activator protein
   6429..6521    -  CDS            lacI (fragment): lac repressor; lacI; The lac repressor binds to the lac operator to inhibit transcription in E. coli. This inhibition can be relieved by adding lactose or isopropyl-β-D-thiogalactopyranoside (IPTG).
   6704..7292    -  rep_origin     ori: high-copy-number ColE1/pMB1/pBR322/pUC origin of replication
   7463..8323    -  CDS            AmpR: β-lactamase; bla; confers resistance to ampicillin, carbenicillin, and related antibiotics
   8324..8428    -  promoter       AmpR promoter: bla
>Addgene plasmid #137680 | pHM018Env | addgene full sequence | sequence record 273372 | Addgene NGS Result
GACGGATCGGGAGATCTCCCGATCCCCTATGGTGCACTCTCAGTACAATCTGCTCTGATGCCGCATAGTT
AAGCCAGTATCTGCTCCCTGCTTGTGTGTTGGAGGTCGCTGAGTAGTGCGCGAGCAAAATTTAAGCTACA
ACAAGGCAAGGCTTGACCGACAATTGCATGAAGAATCTGCTTAGGGTTAGGCGTTTTGCGCTGCTTCGCG
ATGTACGGGCCAGATATACGCGTTGACATTGATTATTGACTAGTTATTAATAGTAATCAATTACGGGGTC
ATTAGTTCATAGCCCATATATGGAGTTCCGCGTTACATAACTTACGGTAAATGGCCCGCCTGGCTGACCG
CCCAACGACCCCCGCCCATTGACGTCAATAATGACGTATGTTCCCATAGTAACGCCAATAGGGACTTTCC
ATTGACGTCAATGGGTGGAGTATTTACGGTAAACTGCCCACTTGGCAGTACATCAAGTGTATCATATGCC
AAGTACGCCCCCTATTGACGTCAATGACGGTAAATGGCCCGCCTGGCATTATGCCCAGTACATGACCTTA
TGGGACTTTCCTACTTGGCAGTACATCTACGTATTAGTCATCGCTATTACCATGGTGATGCGGTTTTGGC
AGTACATCAATGGGCGTGGATAGCGGTTTGACTCACGGGGATTTCCAAGTCTCCACCCCATTGACGTCAA
TGGGAGTTTGTTTTGGCACCAAAATCAACGGGACTTTCCAAAATGTCGTAACAACTCCGCCCCATTGACG
CAAATGGGCGGTAGGCGTGTACGGTGGGAGGTCTATATAAGCAGAGCTCTCTGGCTAACTAGAGAACCCA
CTGCTTACTGGCTTATCGAAATTAATACGACTCACTATAGGGAGACCCAAGCTGGCTAGTTAAGCTTGGT
ACCGAGCTCGGATCCAGTACCCTTCACCGATCAAGCTTTAGGCATCTCCTATGGCAGGAAGAAGCGGAAG
CACCGACGAGGAACTCCTCGCAGCAGTAAGAATCATCAAGATCTTATACCAAAGCAGTAAGTATATGTAA
TGTCACCTTTAGAAATTAGTGCAATAGCAGGACTGATAGTAGCATTAATCTTAGCAATAGTAGTGTGGAC
TATAGTAGCTATAGAACTTAAAAAAGTACTAAGAGAGAGACAAATAGAAAGATTAATTAAGAGAATAAGA
GAAAGAGCAGAAGACAGTGGAAATGAGAGCGAGGGAGACACGGATGAATTGGCAAAACTTGTGGAAATGG
GGGACTTTGATCCTTGGGTTGGGGATAATTTGTAGTGCCTCAGACAACTTGTGGGTTACAGTTTATTATG
GGGTTCCTGTGTGGAAAGATGCAGACACCACCCTATTTTGTGCATCAGATGCCCAAGCACATAAGACAGA
AGTGCACAATATCTGGGCCACACATGCCTGTGTACCCACAGACCCCAACCCACAAGAAATACTCCTAGAA
AATGTAACAGAAAAATTTAACATGTGGAAAAATAACATGGTGGAGCAGATGCAGGAAGATGTAATCAGTT
TATGGGATCAAAGTCTAAAGCCATGTGTAAAGTTAACTCCTCTCTGCGTTACTTTACATTGTACCAATGC
TAATCTGACTACCCAGTACAACGCAACCAATGTCACTAACATAGTAGGAAATTTAACAGAGGAAGTAAGA
AACTGCTCTTTTAATATGACCACAGAACTACAAGATAAGAAGCAGAAGGTCCATGCACTTTTTTATAAGC
TTGATATAGTACAAATTGATGATGAAAATAAAAGTAGTAGTGAGTATAGACTAATAAACTGTAATACTTC
AGTCATTAAGCAGGCTTGTCCAAAAGTATCCTTTGATCCAATTCCTATACATTATTGTACTCCAGCTGGT
TATGCGATTTTAAAATGTAATGATAAGAAGTTCAATGGGACAGGGCCATGTAAAAATGTCAGCTCAGTAC
AATGCACACATGGAATTAAGCCAGTGGTATCAACTCAGTTGCTGTTAAATGGTAGTCTAGCAGAAGAGGA
GATAGTAATCAGAAGTGAAAATCTCACAGACAATGCCAAGACCATAATAGTGCATCTTAATAAATCTGTA
GACATCAATTGTACCAGACCCTCCAACAATACAAGAACAAGTGTGTCTATAGGACCAGGACAAATATTCT
ATAGAACAGGAGACATAATAGGAGATATAACAAAAGCATATTGTGAAATTAATGGAACAAAATGGAATGA
AACTTTAACACGGGTAGCTAAAAAATTAAAGGAGCACTTTAATAAGACAATAATCTTTCAACCACACTCA
GGAGGAGATCTAGAAATTACAATGCATCATTTTAATTGTAGAGGGGAGTTTTTCTATTGCAATACAACAA
AACTGTTTAATGGTGCTTGCCCAAAAAATGGAACATGTAATAGCACTATCATACTTCCATGTAAGATAAA
GCGAATTGTAAGATTGTGGCAGGAAGTAGGTCAAGCAATGTATGCTCCTCCCATCAGTGGAAGCATTAGG
TGTAACTCAAATATTACAGGAATACTATTGACAAGAGATGGTGGTAATAATATTAGTAATGAAACCTTCA
GACCTGGAGGAGGAAATATAAAGGACAATTGGAGAAATGAATTATATAAATATAAAGTAGTACAAATTGA
ACCACTAGGAGTAGCACCCACCAGGGCAAAAAGAAGAGTGGTGGAGAGAGAAAAAAGAGCAGTGGGAATA
GGAGCTATGATCTTTGGGTTCTTAGGAGCAGCAGGAAGCACTATGGGCGCGGCGTCAATAACGCTGACGG
TACAGGCCAGACAATTATTGTCTGGTATAGTGCAACAGCAAAGCAATTTGCTGAGGGCTATAGAGGCGCA
GCAGCATCTGTTGCAACTCACAGTCTGGGGCATTAAACAGCTCCAGGCAAGAGTCCTGGCTGTGGAAAGA
TACCTAAAAGATCAAAAGTTCCTAGGACTTTGGGGCTGCTCTGGGAAAATCATCTGCACCACTGCTGTGC
CCTGGAACACCACTTGGAGTAATAAATCTTATGAAGAGATTTGGAACAACATGACATGGATAGAATGGGA
GAGAGAAATTAGCAATTACACAAACCAAATATATGGGATACTTACAGAATCGCAGAACCAGCAGGAAAGG
AATGAAAAAGATCTGTTAGAATTGGATAAATGGGCAAGTCTGTGGAATTGGTTTGACATAACAAGATGGC
TGTGGTATATAAAAATGTTTATAATAATAGTAGGAAGTTTAATAGGTTTAAGAATAATTTTTGCTGTGCT
TTCTATAGTAAAAAGAGTTAGGCAGGGATACTCACCTTTGTCTTTCCAGACCCCCTCCCATCAACAGAGG
GAACTCGGCAGGCCCGAAGGAACCGAAGAAGAAGGTGGAGAGCAAGGCAGAGGCAGATCCGTGAGATTAG
TGACCGGATTCTTACCACTTATCTGGGACGATCTACGGAGCCTGTGCCTCTTCAGCTACCACCGCTTGAG
AGACTTCATCTTGATTGCAACGAGGACTGTGGAACTTCTGGGACAGAGCAGTCTCAAGGGACTGAGACGG
GGGTGGGAAGGCCTCAAATATCTGGGGAATCTTCTCTTATATTGGGGTCAGGAACTAAAAACTAGTGCTA
TTTCTTTGTTTGATGCTGCAGCAATAGCAGTAGCGGGGTGGACAGATAGGGTTATAGAAGTAGCACAAGG
AGCTTGGAGAGCCATTCTCCACATACCTAGAAGAATCAGACAGGGCTTGGAAAGGACTTTGCTATAACAT
GGGAAACAAGTGGTCAAAAACATGGCCTCGGGTCAGGGAAAGGTTAGAAAACACTCCTCCAGCAGCAGAT
GGAGTAGGAGCAGTATCTCAAGACGGATCCAGCTAAGGGTCAAGACAATTCTGCAGATATCCAGCACAGT
GGCGGCCGCTCGAGTCTAGAGGGCCCGCGGTTCGAAGGTAAGCCTATCCCTAACCCTCTCCTCGGTCTCG
ATTCTACGCGTACCGGTCATCATCACCATCACCATTGAGTTTAAACCCGCTGATCAGCCTCGACTGTGCC
TTCTAGTTGCCAGCCATCTGTTGTTTGCCCCTCCCCCGTGCCTTCCTTGACCCTGGAAGGTGCCACTCCC
ACTGTCCTTTCCTAATAAAATGAGGAAATTGCATCGCATTGTCTGAGTAGGTGTCATTCTATTCTGGGGG
GTGGGGTGGGGCAGGACAGCAAGGGGGAGGATTGGGAAGACAATAGCAGGCATGCTGGGGATGCGGTGGG
CTCTATGGCTTCTGAGGCGGAAAGAACCAGCTGGGGCTCTAGGGGGTATCCCC
[124 nt withheld, positions 4324-4447]
C
[91 nt withheld, positions 4449-4539]
A
[49 nt withheld, positions 4541-4589]
CCTTTGACGTTGGAGTCCACGTTCTTT
[37 nt withheld, positions 4617-4653]
ACCCTATCTCGGTCTATTCTTTTGATTTATAAGGGATTTTGCCGATTTCGGCCTATTGGTTAAAAAATGA
GCTGATTTAACAAAAATTTAACGCGAATTAATTCTGTGGAATGTGTGTCAGTTAGGGTGTGGAAAGTCCC
CAGGCTCCCCAGCAGGCAGAAGTATGCAAAGCATGCATCTCAATTAGTCAGCAACCAGGTGTGGAAAGTC
CCCAGGCTCCCCAGCAGGCAGAAGTATGCAAAGCATGCATCTCAATTAGTCAGCAACCATAGTCCCGCCC
CTAACTCCGCCCATCCCGCCCCTAACTCCGCCCAGTTCCGCCCATTCTCCGCCCCATGGCTGACTAATTT
TTTTTATTTATGCAGAGGCCGAGGCCGCCTCTGCCTCTGAGCTATTCCAGAAGTAGTGAGGAGGCTTTTT
TGGAGGCCTAGGCTTTTGCAAAAAGCTCCCGGGAGCTTGTATATCCATTTTCGGATCTGATCAAGAGACA
GGATGAGGATCGTTTCGCATGATTGAACAAGATGGATTGCACGCAGGTTCTCCGGCCGCTTGGGTGGAGA
GGCTATTCGGCTATGACTGGGCACAACAGACAATCGGCTGCTCTGATGCCGCCGTGTTCCGGCTGTCAGC
GCAGGGGCGCCCGGTTCTTTTTGTCAAGACCGACCTGTCCGGTGCCCTGAATGAACTGCAGGACGAGGCA
GCGCGGCTATCGTGGCTGGCCACGACGGGCGTTCCTTGCGCAGCTGTGCTCGACGTTGTCACTGAAGCGG
GAAGGGACTGGCTGCTATTGGGCGAAGTGCCGGGGCAGGATCTCCTGTCATCTCACCTTGCTCCTGCCGA
GAAAGTATCCATCATGGCTGATGCAATGCGGCGGCTGCATACGCTTGATCCGGCTACCTGCCCATTCGAC
CACCAAGCGAAACATCGCATCGAGCGAGCACGTACTCGGATGGAAGCCGGTCTTGTCGATCAGGATGATC
TGGACGAAGAGCATCAGGGGCTCGCGCCAGCCGAACTGTTCGCCAGGCTCAAGGCGCGCATGCCCGACGG
CGAGGATCTCGTCGTGACCCATGGCGATGCCTGCTTGCCGAATATCATGGTGGAAAATGGCCGCTTTTCT
GGATTCATCGACTGTGGCCGGCTGGGTGTGGCGGACCGCTATCAGGACATAGCGTTGGCTACCCGTGATA
TTGCTGAAGAGCTTGGCGGCGAATGGGCTGACCGCTTCCTCGTGCTTTACGGTATCGCCGCTCCCGATTC
GCAGCGCATCGCCTTCTATCGCCTTCTTGACGAGTTCTTCTGAGCGGGACTCTGGGGTTCGCGAAATGAC
CGACCAAGCGACGCCCAACCTGCCATCACGAGATTTCGATTCCACCGCCGCCTTCTATGAAAGGTTGGGC
TTCGGAATCGTTTTCCGGGACGCCGGCTGGATGATCCTCCAGCGCGGGGATCTCATGCTGGAGTTCTTCG
CCCACCCCAACTTGTTTATTGCAGCTTATAATGGTTACAAATAAAGCAATAGCATCACAAATTTCACAAA
TAAAGCATTTTTTTCACTGCATTCTAGTTGTGGTTTGTCCAAACTCATCAATGTATCTTATCATGTCTGT
ATACCGTCGACCTCTAGCTAGAGCTTGGCGTAATCATGGTCATAGCTGTTTCCTGTGTGAAATTGTTATC
CGCTCACAATTCCACACAACATACGAGCCGGAAGCATAAAGTGTAAAGCCTGGGGTGCCTAATGAGTGAG
CTAACTCACATTAATTGCGTTGCGCTCACTGCCCGCTTTCCAGTCGGGAAACCTGTCGTGCCAGCTGCAT
TAATGAATCGGCCAACGCGCGGGGAGAGGCGGTTTGCGTATTGGGCGCTCTTCCGCTTCCTCGCTCACTG
ACTCGCTGCGCTCGGTCGTTCGGCTGCGGCGAGCGGTATCAGCTCACTCAAAGGCGGTAATACGGTTATC
CACAGAATCAGGGGATAACGCAGGAAAGAACATGTGAGCAAAAGGCCAGCAAAAGGCCAGGAACCGTAAA
AAGGCCGCGTTGCTGGCGTTTTTCCATAGGCTCCGCCCCCCTGACGAGCATCACAAAAATCGACGCTCAA
GTCAGAGGTGGCGAAACCCGACAGGACTATAAAGATACCAGGCGTTTCCCCCTGGAAGCTCCCTCGTGCG
CTCTCCTGTTCCGACCCTGCCGCTTACCGGATACCTGTCCGCCTTTCTCCCTTCGGGAAGCGTGGCGCTT
TCTCATAGCTCACGCTGTAGGTATCTCAGTTCGGTGTAGGTCGTTCGCTCCAAGCTGGGCTGTGTGCACG
AACCCCCCGTTCAGCCCGACCGCTGCGCCTTATCCGGTAACTATCGTCTTGAGTCCAACCCGGTAAGACA
CGACTTATCGCCACTGGCAGCAGCCACTGGTAACAGGATTAGCAGAGCGAGGTATGTAGGCGGTGCTACA
GAGTTCTTGAAGTGGTGGCCTAACTACGGCTACACTAGAAGAACAGTATTTGGTATCTGCGCTCTGCTGA
AGCCAGTTACCTTCGGAAAAAGAGTTGGTAGCTCTTGATCCGGCAAACAAACCACCGCTGGTAGCGGTGG
TTTTTTTGTTTGCAAGCAGCAGATTACGCGCAGAAAAAAAGGATCTCAAGAAGATCCTTTGATCTTTTCT
ACGGGGTCTGACGCTCAGTGGAACGAAAACTCACGTTAAGGGATTTTGGTCATGAGATTATCAAAAAGGA
TCTTCACCTAGATCCTTTTAAATTAAAAATGAAGTTTTAAATCAATCTAAAGTATATATGAGTAAACTTG
GTCTGACAGTTACCAATGCTTAATCAGTGAGGCACCTATCTCAGCGATCTGTCTATTTCGTTCATCCATA
GTTGCCTGACTCCCCGTCGTGTAGATAACTACGATACGGGAGGGCTTACCATCTGGCCCCAGTGCTGCAA
TGATACCGCGAGACCCACGCTCACCGGCTCCAGATTTATCAGCAATAAACCAGCCAGCCGGAAGGGCCGA
GCGCAGAAGTGGTCCTGCAACTTTATCCGCCTCCATCCAGTCTATTAATTGTTGCCGGGAAGCTAGAGTA
AGTAGTTCGCCAGTTAATAGTTTGCGCAACGTTGTTGCCATTGCTACAGGCATCGTGGTGTCACGCTCGT
CGTTTGGTATGGCTTCATTCAGCTCCGGTTCCCAACGATCAAGGCGAGTTACATGATCCCCCATGTTGTG
CAAAAAAGCGGTTAGCTCCTTCGGTCCTCCGATCGTTGTCAGAAGTAAGTTGGCCGCAGTGTTATCACTC
ATGGTTATGGCAGCACTGCATAATTCTCTTACTGTCATGCCATCCGTAAGATGCTTTTCTGTGACTGGTG
AGTACTCAACCAAGTCATTCTGAGAATAGTGTATGCGGCGACCGAGTTGCTCTTGCCCGGCGTCAATACG
GGATAATACCGCGCCACATAGCAGAACTTTAAAAGTGCTCATCATTGGAAAACGTTCTTCGGGGCGAAAA
CTCTCAAGGATCTTACCGCTGTTGAGATCCAGTTCGATGTAACCCACTCGTGCACCCAACTGATCTTCAG
CATCTTTTACTTTCACCAGCGTTTCTGGGTGAGCAAAAACAGGAAGGCAAAATGCCGCAAAAAAGGGAAT
AAGGGCGACACGGAAATGTTGAATACTCATACTCTTCCTTTTTCAATATTATTGAAGCATTTATCAGGGT
TATTGTCTCATGAGCGGATACATATTTGAATGTATTTAGAAAAATAAACAAATAGGGGTTCCGCGCACAT
TTCCCCGAAAAGTGCCACCTGACGTC
