>Addgene plasmid #137680 | pHM018Env | depositor partial sequence | sequence record 265812 | Env Sequence only
ATGAGAGCGAGGGAGACACGGATGAATTGGCAAAACTTGTGGAAATGGGGGACTTTGATCCTTGGGTTGG
GGATAATTTGTAGTGCCTCAGACAACTTGTGGGTTACAGTTTATTATGGGGTTCCTGTGTGGAAAGATGC
AGACACCACCCTATTTTGTGCATCAGATGCCCAAGCACATAAGACAGAAGTGCACAATATCTGGGCCACA
CATGCCTGTGTACCCACAGACCCCAACCCACAAGAAATACTCCTAGAAAATGTAACAGAAAAATTTAACA
TGTGGAAAAATAACATGGTGGAGCAGATGCAGGAAGATGTAATCAGTTTATGGGATCAAAGTCTAAAGCC
ATGTGTAAAGTTAACTCCTCTCTGCGTTACTTTACATTGTACCAATGCTAATCTGACTACCCAGTACAAC
GCAACCAATGTCACTAACATAGTAGGAAATTTAACAGAGGAAGTAAGAAACTGCTCTTTTAATATGACCA
CAGAACTACAAGATAAGAAGCAGAAGGTCCATGCACTTTTTTATAAGCTTGATATAGTACAAATTGATGA
TGAAAATAAAAGTAGTAGTGAGTATAGACTAATAAACTGTAATACTTCAGTCATTAAGCAGGCTTGTCCA
AAAGTATCCTTTGATCCAATTCCTATACATTATTGTACTCCAGCTGGTTATGCGATTTTAAAATGTAATG
ATAAGAAGTTCAATGGGACAGGGCCATGTAAAAATGTCAGCTCAGTACAATGCACACATGGAATTAAGCC
AGTGGTATCAACTCAGTTGCTGTTAAATGGTAGTCTAGCAGAAGAGGAGATAGTAATCAGAAGTGAAAAT
CTCACAGACAATGCCAAGACCATAATAGTGCATCTTAATAAATCTGTAGACATCAATTGTACCAGACCCT
CCAACAATACAAGAACAAGTGTGTCTATAGGACCAGGACAAATATTCTATAGAACAGGAGACATAATAGG
AGATATAACAAAAGCATATTGTGAAATTAATGGAACAAAATGGAATGAAACTTTAACACGGGTAGCTAAA
AAATTAAAGGAGCACTTTAATAAGACAATAATCTTTCAACCACACTCAGGAGGAGATCTAGAAATTACAA
TGCATCATTTTAATTGTAGAGGGGAGTTTTTCTATTGCAATACAACAAAACTGTTTAATGGTGCTTGCCC
AAAAAATGGAACATGTAATAGCACTATCATACTTCCATGTAAGATAAAGCGAATTGTAAGATTGTGGCAG
GAAGTAGGTCAAGCAATGTATGCTCCTCCCATCAGTGGAAGCATTAGGTGTAACTCAAATATTACAGGAA
TACTATTGACAAGAGATGGTGGTAATAATATTAGTAATGAAACCTTCAGACCTGGAGGAGGAAATATAAA
GGACAATTGGAGAAATGAATTATATAAATATAAAGTAGTACAAATTGAACCACTAGGAGTAGCACCCACC
AGGGCAAAAAGAAGAGTGGTGGAGAGAGAAAAAAGAGCAGTGGGAATAGGAGCTATGATCTTTGGGTTCT
TAGGAGCAGCAGGAAGCACTATGGGCGCGGCGTCAATAACGCTGACGGTACAGGCCAGACAATTATTGTC
TGGTATAGTGCAACAGCAAAGCAATTTGCTGAGGGCTATAGAGGCGCAGCAGCATCTGTTGCAACTCACA
GTCTGGGGCATTAAACAGCTCCAGGCAAGAGTCCTGGCTGTGGAAAGATACCTAAAAGATCAAAAGTTCC
TAGGACTTTGGGGCTGCTCTGGGAAAATCATCTGCACCACTGCTGTGCCCTGGAACACCACTTGGAGTAA
TAAATCTTATGAAGAGATTTGGAACAACATGACATGGATAGAATGGGAGAGAGAAATTAGCAATTACACA
AACCAAATATATGGGATACTTACAGAATCGCAGAACCAGCAGGAAAGGAATGAAAAAGATCTGTTAGAAT
TGGATAAATGGGCAAGTCTGTGGAATTGGTTTGACATAACAAGATGGCTGTGGTATATAAAAATGTTTAT
AATAATAGTAGGAAGTTTAATAGGTTTAAGAATAATTTTTGCTGTGCTTTCTATAGTAAAAAGAGTTAGG
CAGGGATACTCACCTTTGTCTTTCCAGACCCCCTCCCATCAACAGAGGGAACTCGGCAGGCCCGAAGGAA
CCGAAGAAGAAGGTGGAGAGCAAGGCAGAGGCAGATCCGTGAGATTAGTGACCGGATTCTTACCACTTAT
CTGGGACGATCTACGGAGCCTGTGCCTCTTCAGCTACCACCGCTTGAGAGACTTCATCTTGATTGCAACG
AGGACTGTGGAACTTCTGGGACAGAGCAGTCTCAAGGGACTGAGACGGGGGTGGGAAGGCCTCAAATATC
TGGGGAATCTTCTCTTATATTGGGGTCAGGAACTAAAAACTAGTGCTATTTCTTTGTTTGATGCTGCAGC
AATAGCAGTAGCGGGGTGGACAGATAGGGTTATAGAAGTAGCACAAGGAGCTTGGAGAGCCATTCTCCAC
ATACCTAGAAGAATCAGACAGGGCTTGGAAAGGACTTTGCTATAA
